Addgene plasmid #67303: pcDNA3.1_Lifeact-EGFP
Purpose: Fluorescent indicator for F-actin
Depositing lab: Moritoshi Sato. Depositing organization: The University of Tokyo. Publication: Engineered pairs of distinct photoswitches for optogenetic control of cellular proteins. Kawano F, Suzuki H, Furuya A, Sato M. Nat Commun. 2015 Feb 24;6:6256. doi: 10.1038/ncomms7256. PubMed 25708714.
Backbone
  Vector backbone: pcDNA3.1(+)
  Backbone manufacturer: Invitrogen
  Backbone size w/o insert (bp): 5354
  Vector type: Mammalian Expression
  Selectable markers: Neomycin (select with G418)
Growth in bacteria
  Bacterial resistance: Ampicillin, 100 μg/mL
  Growth temperature: 37°C
  Growth strain: DH5alpha
  Copy number: High Copy
Gene/Insert
  Gene/Insert name: Lifeact-EGFP
  Species: Synthetic
  Insert size (bp): 798
  Promoter: CMV
  Cloning method: Restriction Enzyme; 5′ cloning site HindIII (not destroyed); 3′ cloning site XbaI (not destroyed)
  Sequencing primers: 5′ CMV-F; 3′ BGH-rev
Terms and licenses: Academic/Nonprofit Terms; Industry Terms: Not Available to Industry
How to cite: pcDNA3.1_Lifeact-EGFP was a gift from Moritoshi Sato (Addgene plasmid # 67303 ; http://n2t.net/addgene:67303 ; RRID:Addgene_67303)
