[The description below was written by a language model from this plasmid's Addgene catalogue record and pLannotate feature annotations shown in this document.]
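Description:
pcDNA3.1_Lifeact-EGFP is a mammalian expression plasmid built on the Invitrogen pcDNA3.1(+) backbone and designed to label filamentous actin in living cells. The full sequence record is 6,152 nt. In bacteria it is maintained as a high-copy plasmid through a ColE1/pUC-type origin and selected with ampicillin via the β-lactamase gene and its own promoter. An f1 phage origin is also present. For mammalian cells, the backbone carries a neomycin phosphotransferase gene driven by the SV40 enhancer/early promoter and terminated by the SV40 polyadenylation signal, allowing G418 selection of stable transfectants.

The payload is a synthetic insert of about 800 bp cloned between HindIII and XbaI sites, both retained. It encodes Lifeact, annotated in the feature table as a short fragment of the yeast F-actin-binding protein Abp140, fused directly upstream of and adjacent to mammalian codon-optimised EGFP. Expression is driven by the human cytomegalovirus immediate-early enhancer and promoter, and the transcript is terminated by the bovine growth hormone polyadenylation signal. A T7 promoter lies between the CMV promoter and the coding sequence, which would permit in vitro transcription. Several small annotations, including a truncated HIV-1 LTR fragment, bom, ble and lacI fragments and lac promoter/operator elements, are brief matches within standard backbone sequence rather than functional modules of the design.

Because the Lifeact peptide binds F-actin, the green fluorescent fusion decorates actin filaments. The stated purpose is a fluorescent indicator for F-actin, suited to imaging cytoskeletal organisation and dynamics after transient or stable transfection.
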