Features (pLannotate 1.2.2; 21 found; start..end, strand, type, name):
     28..80      -  misc_feature   bom (fragment): basis of mobility region from pBR322
    235..614     +  enhancer       CMV enhancer: human cytomegalovirus immediate early enhancer
    615..818     +  promoter       CMV promoter: human cytomegalovirus (CMV) immediate early promoter
    814..847     +  LTR            5' LTR (truncated) (fragment): truncated 5' long terminal repeat (LTR) from HIV-1
    863..881     +  promoter       T7 promoter: promoter for bacteriophage T7 RNA polymerase
    923..994     +  CDS            ABP140 (fragment): AB140_YEAST - Also known as TRM140. Experimental evidence at protein level: Swiss-Prot protein existence level 1. S-adenosyl-L-methionine-dependent methyltransferase that mediates N(3)-methylcytidine modification of residue 32 of the tRNA anticodon loop of tRNA(Thr) and tRNA(Ser). Binds F-actin and shows weak F-actin cross-linking activity. From Saccharomyces cerevisiae (strain ATCC 204508 / S288c) (Baker's yeast).
    995..1714    +  CDS            EGFP: the original enhanced GFP (Yang et al., 1996) mammalian codon-optimized
   1752..1976    +  polyA_signal   bGH poly(A) signal: bovine growth hormone polyadenylation signal
   1980..2001    +  promoter       SV40 promoter (fragment): SV40 enhancer and early promoter
   2022..2450    +  rep_origin     f1 ori (sequence partly withheld): f1 bacteriophage origin of replication; arrow indicates direction of (+) strand synthesis
   2464..2793    +  promoter       SV40 promoter: SV40 enhancer and early promoter
   2860..3651    +  CDS            neo: KKA2_KLEPN - Also known as kan, nptII. Experimental evidence at protein level: Swiss-Prot protein existence level 1. Resistance to kanamycin, neomycin, paromomycin, ribostamycin, butirosin and gentamicin B. From Klebsiella pneumoniae.
   3675..3833    +  CDS            ble (fragment): BLE_KLEPN - Experimental evidence at protein level: Swiss-Prot protein existence level 1. Binding protein with a strong affinity to the bleomycin family of antibiotics. Binds to CL990; an antimitotic-antibiotic compound. From Klebsiella pneumoniae.
   3828..3949    +  polyA_signal   SV40 poly(A) signal: SV40 polyadenylation signal
   4022..4038    -  protein_bind   lac operator: The lac repressor binds to the lac operator to inhibit transcription in E. coli. This inhibition can be relieved by adding lactose or isopropyl-β-D-thiogalactopyranoside (IPTG). lac repressor encoded by lacI
   4046..4076    -  promoter       lac promoter: promoter for the E. coli lac operon
   4091..4112    -  protein_bind   CAP binding site: CAP binding activates transcription in the presence of cAMP. E. coli catabolite activator protein
   4125..4217    -  CDS            lacI (fragment): lac repressor; lacI; The lac repressor binds to the lac operator to inhibit transcription in E. coli. This inhibition can be relieved by adding lactose or isopropyl-β-D-thiogalactopyranoside (IPTG).
   4400..4985    -  rep_origin     ori: high-copy-number ColE1/pMB1/pBR322/pUC origin of replication
   5156..6016    -  CDS            AmpR: β-lactamase; bla; confers resistance to ampicillin, carbenicillin, and related antibiotics
   6017..6121    -  promoter       AmpR promoter: bla
>Addgene plasmid #67303 | pcDNA3.1_Lifeact-EGFP | depositor full sequence | sequence record 116164 | pcDNA3.1_Lifeact-EGFP sequence 6152 bps
GACGGATCGGGAGATCTCCCGATCCCCTATGGTGCACTCTCAGTACAATCTGCTCTGATGCCGCATAGTT
AAGCCAGTATCTGCTCCCTGCTTGTGTGTTGGAGGTCGCTGAGTAGTGCGCGAGCAAAATTTAAGCTACA
ACAAGGCAAGGCTTGACCGACAATTGCATGAAGAATCTGCTTAGGGTTAGGCGTTTTGCGCTGCTTCGCG
ATGTACGGGCCAGATATACGCGTTGACATTGATTATTGACTAGTTATTAATAGTAATCAATTACGGGGTC
ATTAGTTCATAGCCCATATATGGAGTTCCGCGTTACATAACTTACGGTAAATGGCCCGCCTGGCTGACCG
CCCAACGACCCCCGCCCATTGACGTCAATAATGACGTATGTTCCCATAGTAACGCCAATAGGGACTTTCC
ATTGACGTCAATGGGTGGAGTATTTACGGTAAACTGCCCACTTGGCAGTACATCAAGTGTATCATATGCC
AAGTACGCCCCCTATTGACGTCAATGACGGTAAATGGCCCGCCTGGCATTATGCCCAGTACATGACCTTA
TGGGACTTTCCTACTTGGCAGTACATCTACGTATTAGTCATCGCTATTACCATGGTGATGCGGTTTTGGC
AGTACATCAATGGGCGTGGATAGCGGTTTGACTCACGGGGATTTCCAAGTCTCCACCCCATTGACGTCAA
TGGGAGTTTGTTTTGGCACCAAAATCAACGGGACTTTCCAAAATGTCGTAACAACTCCGCCCCATTGACG
CAAATGGGCGGTAGGCGTGTACGGTGGGAGGTCTATATAAGCAGAGCTCTCTGGCTAACTAGAGAACCCA
CTGCTTACTGGCTTATCGAAATTAATACGACTCACTATAGGGAGACCCAAGCTGGCTAGCGTTTAAACTT
AAGCTTGCCGCCATGGGCGTGGCCGACCTGATCAAGAAGTTCGAGAGCATCAGCAAGGAGGAGGGCGACC
CACCTGTGGCCACCATGGTGAGCAAGGGCGAGGAGCTGTTCACCGGGGTGGTGCCCATCCTGGTCGAGCT
GGACGGCGACGTAAACGGCCACAAGTTCAGCGTGTCCGGCGAGGGCGAGGGCGATGCCACCTACGGCAAG
CTGACCCTGAAGTTCATCTGCACCACCGGCAAGCTGCCCGTGCCCTGGCCCACCCTCGTGACCACCCTGA
CCTACGGCGTGCAGTGCTTCAGCCGCTACCCCGACCACATGAAGCAGCACGACTTCTTCAAGTCCGCCAT
GCCCGAAGGCTACGTCCAGGAGCGCACCATCTTCTTCAAGGACGACGGCAACTACAAGACCCGCGCCGAG
GTGAAGTTCGAGGGCGACACCCTGGTGAACCGCATCGAGCTGAAGGGCATCGACTTCAAGGAGGACGGCA
ACATCCTGGGGCACAAGCTGGAGTACAACTACAACAGCCACAACGTCTATATCATGGCCGACAAGCAGAA
GAACGGCATCAAGGTGAACTTCAAGATCCGCCACAACATCGAGGACGGCAGCGTGCAGCTCGCCGACCAC
TACCAGCAGAACACCCCCATCGGCGACGGCCCCGTGCTGCTGCCCGACAACCACTACCTGAGCACCCAGT
CCGCCCTGAGCAAAGACCCCAACGAGAAGCGCGATCACATGGTCCTGCTGGAGTTCGTGACCGCCGCCGG
GATCACTCTCGGCATGGACGAGCTGTACAAGTAATCTAGAGGGCCCGTTTAAACCCGCTGATCAGCCTCG
ACTGTGCCTTCTAGTTGCCAGCCATCTGTTGTTTGCCCCTCCCCCGTGCCTTCCTTGACCCTGGAAGGTG
CCACTCCCACTGTCCTTTCCTAATAAAATGAGGAAATTGCATCGCATTGTCTGAGTAGGTGTCATTCTAT
TCTGGGGGGTGGGGTGGGGCAGGACAGCAAGGGGGAGGATTGGGAAGACAATAGCAGGCATGCTGGGGAT
GCGGTGGGCTCTATGGCTTCTGAGGCGGAAAGAACCAGCTGGGGCTCTAGGGGGTATCCCC
[124 nt withheld, positions 2022-2145]
C
[91 nt withheld, positions 2147-2237]
A
[49 nt withheld, positions 2239-2287]
CCTTTGACGTTGGAGTCCACGTTCTTT
[37 nt withheld, positions 2315-2351]
ACCCTATCTCGGTCTATTCTTTTGATTTATAAGGGATTTTGCCGATTTCGGCCTATTGGTTAAAAAATGA
GCTGATTTAACAAAAATTTAACGCGAATTAATTCTGTGGAATGTGTGTCAGTTAGGGTGTGGAAAGTCCC
CAGGCTCCCCAGCAGGCAGAAGTATGCAAAGCATGCATCTCAATTAGTCAGCAACCAGGTGTGGAAAGTC
CCCAGGCTCCCCAGCAGGCAGAAGTATGCAAAGCATGCATCTCAATTAGTCAGCAACCATAGTCCCGCCC
CTAACTCCGCCCATCCCGCCCCTAACTCCGCCCAGTTCCGCCCATTCTCCGCCCCATGGCTGACTAATTT
TTTTTATTTATGCAGAGGCCGAGGCCGCCTCTGCCTCTGAGCTATTCCAGAAGTAGTGAGGAGGCTTTTT
TGGAGGCCTAGGCTTTTGCAAAAAGCTCCCGGGAGCTTGTATATCCATTTTCGGATCTGATCAAGAGACA
GGATGAGGATCGTTTCGCATGATTGAACAAGATGGATTGCACGCAGGTTCTCCGGCCGCTTGGGTGGAGA
GGCTATTCGGCTATGACTGGGCACAACAGACAATCGGCTGCTCTGATGCCGCCGTGTTCCGGCTGTCAGC
GCAGGGGCGCCCGGTTCTTTTTGTCAAGACCGACCTGTCCGGTGCCCTGAATGAACTGCAGGACGAGGCA
GCGCGGCTATCGTGGCTGGCCACGACGGGCGTTCCTTGCGCAGCTGTGCTCGACGTTGTCACTGAAGCGG
GAAGGGACTGGCTGCTATTGGGCGAAGTGCCGGGGCAGGATCTCCTGTCATCTCACCTTGCTCCTGCCGA
GAAAGTATCCATCATGGCTGATGCAATGCGGCGGCTGCATACGCTTGATCCGGCTACCTGCCCATTCGAC
CACCAAGCGAAACATCGCATCGAGCGAGCACGTACTCGGATGGAAGCCGGTCTTGTCGATCAGGATGATC
TGGACGAAGAGCATCAGGGGCTCGCGCCAGCCGAACTGTTCGCCAGGCTCAAGGCGCGCATGCCCGACGG
CGAGGATCTCGTCGTGACCCATGGCGATGCCTGCTTGCCGAATATCATGGTGGAAAATGGCCGCTTTTCT
GGATTCATCGACTGTGGCCGGCTGGGTGTGGCGGACCGCTATCAGGACATAGCGTTGGCTACCCGTGATA
TTGCTGAAGAGCTTGGCGGCGAATGGGCTGACCGCTTCCTCGTGCTTTACGGTATCGCCGCTCCCGATTC
GCAGCGCATCGCCTTCTATCGCCTTCTTGACGAGTTCTTCTGAGCGGGACTCTGGGGTTCGAAATGACCG
ACCAAGCGACGCCCAACCTGCCATCACGAGATTTCGATTCCACCGCCGCCTTCTATGAAAGGTTGGGCTT
CGGAATCGTTTTCCGGGACGCCGGCTGGATGATCCTCCAGCGCGGGGATCTCATGCTGGAGTTCTTCGCC
CACCCCAACTTGTTTATTGCAGCTTATAATGGTTACAAATAAAGCAATAGCATCACAAATTTCACAAATA
AAGCATTTTTTTCACTGCATTCTAGTTGTGGTTTGTCCAAACTCATCAATGTATCTTATCATGTCTGTAT
ACCGTCGACCTCTAGCTAGAGCTTGGCGTAATCATGGTCATAGCTGTTTCCTGTGTGAAATTGTTATCCG
CTCACAATTCCACACAACATACGAGCCGGAAGCATAAAGTGTAAAGCCTGGGGTGCCTAATGAGTGAGCT
AACTCACATTAATTGCGTTGCGCTCACTGCCCGCTTTCCAGTCGGGAAACCTGTCGTGCCAGCTGCATTA
ATGAATCGGCCAACGCGCGGGGAGAGGCGGTTTGCGTATTGGGCGCTCTTCCGCTTCCTCGCTCACTGAC
TCGCTGCGCTCGGTCGTTCGGCTGCGGCGAGCGGTATCAGCTCACTCAAAGGCGGTAATACGGTTATCCA
CAGAATCAGGGGATAACGCAGGAAAGAACATGTGAGCAAAAGGCCAGCAAAAGGCCAGGAACCGTAAAAA
GGCCGCGTTGCTGGCGTTTTTCCATAGGCTCCGCCCCCCTGACGAGCATCACAAAAATCGACGCTCAAGT
CAGAGGTGGCGAAACCCGACAGGACTATAAAGATACCAGGCGTTTCCCCCTGGAAGCTCCCTCGTGCGCT
CTCCTGTTCCGACCCTGCCGCTTACCGGATACCTGTCCGCCTTTCTCCCTTCGGGAAGCGTGGCGCTTTC
TCATAGCTCACGCTGTAGGTATCTCAGTTCGGTGTAGGTCGTTCGCTCCAAGCTGGGCTGTGTGCACGAA
CCCCCCGTTCAGCCCGACCGCTGCGCCTTATCCGGTAACTATCGTCTTGAGTCCAACCCGGTAAGACACG
ACTTATCGCCACTGGCAGCAGCCACTGGTAACAGGATTAGCAGAGCGAGGTATGTAGGCGGTGCTACAGA
GTTCTTGAAGTGGTGGCCTAACTACGGCTACACTAGAAGAACAGTATTTGGTATCTGCGCTCTGCTGAAG
CCAGTTACCTTCGGAAAAAGAGTTGGTAGCTCTTGATCCGGCAAACAAACCACCGCTGGTAGCGGTTTTT
TTGTTTGCAAGCAGCAGATTACGCGCAGAAAAAAAGGATCTCAAGAAGATCCTTTGATCTTTTCTACGGG
GTCTGACGCTCAGTGGAACGAAAACTCACGTTAAGGGATTTTGGTCATGAGATTATCAAAAAGGATCTTC
ACCTAGATCCTTTTAAATTAAAAATGAAGTTTTAAATCAATCTAAAGTATATATGAGTAAACTTGGTCTG
ACAGTTACCAATGCTTAATCAGTGAGGCACCTATCTCAGCGATCTGTCTATTTCGTTCATCCATAGTTGC
CTGACTCCCCGTCGTGTAGATAACTACGATACGGGAGGGCTTACCATCTGGCCCCAGTGCTGCAATGATA
CCGCGAGACCCACGCTCACCGGCTCCAGATTTATCAGCAATAAACCAGCCAGCCGGAAGGGCCGAGCGCA
GAAGTGGTCCTGCAACTTTATCCGCCTCCATCCAGTCTATTAATTGTTGCCGGGAAGCTAGAGTAAGTAG
TTCGCCAGTTAATAGTTTGCGCAACGTTGTTGCCATTGCTACAGGCATCGTGGTGTCACGCTCGTCGTTT
GGTATGGCTTCATTCAGCTCCGGTTCCCAACGATCAAGGCGAGTTACATGATCCCCCATGTTGTGCAAAA
AAGCGGTTAGCTCCTTCGGTCCTCCGATCGTTGTCAGAAGTAAGTTGGCCGCAGTGTTATCACTCATGGT
TATGGCAGCACTGCATAATTCTCTTACTGTCATGCCATCCGTAAGATGCTTTTCTGTGACTGGTGAGTAC
TCAACCAAGTCATTCTGAGAATAGTGTATGCGGCGACCGAGTTGCTCTTGCCCGGCGTCAATACGGGATA
ATACCGCGCCACATAGCAGAACTTTAAAAGTGCTCATCATTGGAAAACGTTCTTCGGGGCGAAAACTCTC
AAGGATCTTACCGCTGTTGAGATCCAGTTCGATGTAACCCACTCGTGCACCCAACTGATCTTCAGCATCT
TTTACTTTCACCAGCGTTTCTGGGTGAGCAAAAACAGGAAGGCAAAATGCCGCAAAAAAGGGAATAAGGG
CGACACGGAAATGTTGAATACTCATACTCTTCCTTTTTCAATATTATTGAAGCATTTATCAGGGTTATTG
TCTCATGAGCGGATACATATTTGAATGTATTTAGAAAAATAAACAAATAGGGGTTCCGCGCACATTTCCC
CGAAAAGTGCCACCTGACGTC
