>Addgene plasmid #67303 | pcDNA3.1_Lifeact-EGFP | addgene partial sequence | sequence record 118131 | CMV-F 5'-CGCAAATGGGCGGTAGGCGTG-3'
ACTAGAGAACCCACTGCTTACTGGCTTATCGAAATTAATACGACTCACTATAGGGAGACCCAAGCTGGCT
AGCGTTTAAACTTAAGCTTGCCGCCATGGGCGTGGCCGACCTGATCAAGAAGTTCGAGAGCATCAGCAAG
GAGGAGGGCGACCCACCTGTGGCCACCATGGTGAGCAAGGGCGAGGAGCTGTTCACCGGGGTGGTGCCCA
TCCTGGTCGAGCTGGACGGCGACGTAAACGGCCACAAGTTCAGCGTGTCCGGCGAGGGCGAGGGCGATGC
CACCTACGGCAAGCTGACCCTGAAGTTCATCTGCACCACCGGCAAGCTGCCCGTGCCCTGGCCCACCCTC
GTGACCACCCTGACCTACGGCGTGCAGTGCTTCAGCCGCTACCCCGACCACATGAAGCAGCACGACTTCT
TCAAGTCCGCCATGCCCGAAGGCTACGTCCAGGAGCGCACCATCTTCTTCAAGGACGACGGCAACTACAA
GACCCGCGCCGAGGTGAAGTTCGAGGGCGACACCCTGGTGAACCGCATCGAGCTGAAGGGCATCGACTTC
AAGGAGGACGGCAACATCCTGGGGCACAAGCTGGAGTACAACTACAACAGCCACAACGTCTATATCATGG
CCGACAAGCAGAAGAACGGCATCAAGGTGAACTTCAAGATCCGCCACAACATCGAGGACGGCAGCGTGCA
GCTCGCCGACCACTACCAGCAGAACACCCCCATCGGCGACGGCCCCGTGCTGCTGCCCGACAACCACTAC
CTGAGCACCCAGTCCGCCCTGAGCAAAGACC
