>Addgene plasmid #67303 | pcDNA3.1_Lifeact-EGFP | addgene partial sequence | sequence record 118234 | BGH-rev 5'-TAGAAGGCACAGTCGAGG-3'
ACTTGTACAGCTCGTCCATGCCGAGAGTGATCCCGGCGGCGGTCACGAACTCCAGCAGGACCATGTGATC
GCGCTTCTCGTTGGGGTCTTTGCTCAGGGCGGACTGGGTGCTCAGGTAGTGGTTGTCGGGCAGCAGCACG
GGGCCGTCGCCGATGGGGGTGTTCTGCTGGTAGTGGTCGGCGAGCTGCACGCTGCCGTCCTCGATGTTGT
GGCGGATCTTGAAGTTCACCTTGATGCCGTTCTTCTGCTTGTCGGCCATGATATAGACGTTGTGGCTGTT
GTAGTTGTACTCCAGCTTGTGCCCCAGGATGTTGCCGTCCTCCTTGAAGTCGATGCCCTTCAGCTCGATG
CGGTTCACCAGGGTGTCGCCCTCGAACTTCACCTCGGCGCGGGTCTTGTAGTTGCCGTCGTCCTTGAAGA
AGATGGTGCGCTCCTGGACGTAGCCTTCGGGCATGGCGGACTTGAAGAAGTCGTGCTGCTTCATGTGGTC
GGGGTAGCGGCTGAAGCACTGCACGCCGTAGGTCAGGGTGGTCACGAGGGTGGGCCAGGGCACGGGCAGC
TTGCCGGTGGTGCAGATGAACTTCAGGGTCAGCTTGCCGTAGGTGGCATCGCCCTCGCCCTCGCCGGACA
CGCTGAACTTGTGGCCGTTTACGTCGCCGTCCAGCTCGACCAGGATGGGCACCACCCCGGTGAACAGCTC
CTCGCCCTTGCTCACCATGGTGGCCACAGGTGGGTCGCCCTCCTCCTTGCTGATGCTCTCGAACTTCTTG
ATCAGGTCGGCCACGCC
